Addgene plasmid #13829: pMXs-EGFP-ERas C220S/C222S-IP
Depositing lab: Shinya Yamanaka. Depositing organization: Kyoto University, Center for iPS Cell Research and Application. Publication: Differential membrane localization of ERas and Rheb, two Ras-related proteins involved in the phosphatidylinositol 3-kinase/mTOR pathway. Takahashi K, Nakagawa M, Young SG, Yamanaka S. J Biol Chem. 2005 Sep 23. 280(38):32768-74. 10.1074/jbc.M506280200 PubMed 16046393.
Backbone
  Vector backbone: pMX-EGFP-gw-IP
  Backbone size w/o insert (bp): 6900
  Vector type: Mammalian Expression, Retroviral
  Selectable markers: Puromycin
Growth in bacteria
  Bacterial resistance: Ampicillin, 100 μg/mL
  Growth temperature: 37°C
  Growth strain: DH5alpha
  Copy number: High Copy
Gene/Insert
  Gene/Insert name: ERas C220S/C222S
  Species: M. musculus (mouse)
  Insert size (bp): 700
  Mutation: C220 and C222 changed to serine residues
  Entrez Gene: Eras (a.k.a. RP23-198C2.4, HRAS2, HRasp, Ha-Ras2, ecat5)
  Tag / fusion protein: EGFP (N terminal on backbone)
  Cloning method: Restriction Enzyme
  Sequencing primers: 5′ EGFP-C
Resource information
  A portion of this plasmid was derived from a plasmid made by: pMXs is from Dr. Toshio Kitamura of the University of Tokyo, the Institute of Medical Science. If you use this plasmid in a paper, please cite: Retrovirus-mediated gene transfer and expression cloning: powerful tools in functional genomics. Exp Hematol. 2003 Nov;31(11):1007-14. Kitamura T, Koshino Y, Shibata F, Oki T, Nakajima H, Nosaka T, Kumagai H.
Terms and licenses: Academic/Nonprofit Terms; Industry Terms: Not Available to Industry
How to cite: pMXs-EGFP-ERas C220S/C222S-IP was a gift from Shinya Yamanaka (Addgene plasmid # 13829 ; http://n2t.net/addgene:13829 ; RRID:Addgene_13829)
