[The description below was written by a language model from this plasmid's Addgene catalogue record.]
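Description:
pMXs-EGFP-ERas C220S/C222S-IP is a retroviral mammalian expression plasmid built on the pMX-EGFP-gw-IP backbone (about 6.9 kb without insert), a derivative of the pMXs family of Moloney murine leukemia virus-based vectors. It is propagated in E. coli as a high-copy plasmid under ampicillin selection, and transduced or transfected mammalian cells can be selected with puromycin. The "IP" in the name conventionally denotes an IRES-puromycin resistance cassette placed downstream of the cloning site, which would tie drug resistance to the same transcript as the insert. No feature table is provided, so the exact arrangement, the promoter and the viral elements are not explicitly recorded. In pMXs-type vectors, expression is normally driven from the 5′ LTR, and a packaging signal allows the transcript to be incorporated into virions when the plasmid is introduced into a packaging cell line.

The payload is an approximately 700 bp mouse Eras (ES cell-expressed Ras) coding sequence, inserted by restriction cloning and fused in frame behind an N-terminal EGFP supplied by the backbone. The insert carries two point mutations, changing cysteines 220 and 222 to serine. These residues lie near the C terminus of the protein, a region that in Ras-family GTPases commonly carries lipid modifications involved in membrane anchoring. The record itself does not state their role. Given the associated study on differential membrane localization of ERas and Rheb in the PI3K/mTOR pathway, the construct is suited to visualising by fluorescence how loss of these cysteines affects the subcellular distribution of ERas, probably in comparison with wild-type EGFP-ERas, in stably transduced, puromycin-selected cells.
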