>Addgene plasmid #13829 | pMXs-EGFP-ERas C220S/C222S-IP | addgene partial sequence | sequence record 20062 | EGFP-C 5'-CATGGTCCTGCTGGAGTTCGTG-3'
GGACGAGCTGTACAAGTCCGGCCGGACTCAGATCTCGAATCAAACAAGTTTGTACAAAAAAGCAGGCTCC
GCGGCCGCCCCCTTCACCATGGCTTTGCCTACAAAGTCTAGCATCTTGGACCTGAGCTCCGGCACCCCAT
GCACCAGATCTCCAGAGGAAAGTCACGAGGCTTGGGCACAGTGCAAAGATGCTGGCAGGCAGCTACCCGA
GTACAAGGCAGTGGTGGTGGGTGCAAGTGGTGTTGGTAAAAGTGCTCTCACCATCCAGATGACTCACCAA
TGCTTCGTGAAAGACCATGACCCCACTATCCAAGATTCCTACTGGAAGGAAGTGGCCAGGGACAACGGAG
GCTACATTCTAAATGTTCTGGATACATCTGGGCAGGATATTCACCGGGCTCTGCGTGACCAGTGCTTGGC
ATCTGGTGATGGTGTGCTGGGCGTCTTTGCTCTTGACGACCCCTCGTCTCTGGACCAGTTGCAGCAGATA
TGGTCCACCTGGACCCCTCACCACAAGCAGCCTCTGGTACTAGTGGGCAACAAGTGTGACCTGGTGACCA
CTGCTGGAGATGCTCATGCTGCCGCAGCCCTCCTTGCTCACAAGTTGGGGGCCCCCTTGGTGAAGACCTC
AGCCAAGACGCGGCAAGGTGTGGAGGAAGCCTTTGCCCTGC
